Addgene plasmid #131240: pCMV6-AN-DDK_RKK/AAA POLI
Purpose: Mammalian expression of N-terminally FLAG-tagged DNA polymerase iota containing mutations R524A, K526A and K530A
Depositing lab: Roger Woodgate. Depositing organization: National Institute of Child Health and Human Development (NICHD). Publication: DNA Polymerase iota Interacts with Both the TRAF-like and UBL1-2 Domains of USP7. Ashton NW, Valles GJ, Jaiswal N, Bezsonova I, Woodgate R. J Mol Biol. 2021 Jan 22;433(2):166733. doi: 10.1016/j.jmb.2020.166733. Epub 2020 Dec 3. PubMed 33279577.
Backbone
  Vector backbone: pCMV6-AN-DDK
  Backbone manufacturer: Origene
  Backbone size w/o insert (bp): 5876
  Total vector size (bp): 8066
  Vector type: Mammalian Expression
  Selectable markers: Neomycin (select with G418)
Growth in bacteria
  Bacterial resistance: Ampicillin, 100 μg/mL
  Growth temperature: 37°C
  Growth strain: DH5alpha
  Copy number: High Copy
Gene/Insert
  Gene/Insert name: DNA polymerase iota (alt names: POLI; DNA polymerase iota isoform a (short))
  Species: H. sapiens (human)
  Insert size (bp): 2190
  Mutation: Contains point mutations that convert arginine residue 524 and lysine residues 526 and 530 to alanine (RKK/AAA), as well as introduce a silent StuI restriction site. The pol iota CDS has been codon optimised for expression in human cells.
  GenBank ID: NM_001351632.2
  Entrez Gene: POLI (a.k.a. RAD30B, RAD3OB, eta2)
  Tag / fusion protein: FLAG (N terminal on backbone)
Terms and licenses: Academic/Nonprofit Terms; Industry Terms: Not Available to Industry
How to cite: pCMV6-AN-DDK_RKK/AAA POLI was a gift from Roger Woodgate (Addgene plasmid # 131240 ; http://n2t.net/addgene:131240 ; RRID:Addgene_131240)
