[The description below was written by a language model from this plasmid's Addgene catalogue record and pLannotate feature annotations shown in this document.]
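Description:
pCMV6-AN-DDK_RKK/AAA POLI is a mammalian expression plasmid of about 8.1 kb built on the commercial pCMV6-AN-DDK backbone, which supplies an N-terminal FLAG (DDK) epitope. It is propagated in E. coli as a high-copy plasmid through a ColE1/pUC-type origin with ampicillin selection (AmpR under its own bla promoter). An f1 phage origin and remnants of lac sequences (lacZα, lac promoter/operator, and lacI fragments) are also present as backbone carry-over. For selection in mammalian cells, an SV40 enhancer/early promoter drives a neomycin phosphotransferase gene followed by an SV40 polyadenylation signal, allowing G418 selection of stable transfectants.

The expression cassette consists of the human cytomegalovirus immediate-early enhancer and promoter, a T7 promoter just downstream, a short FLAG coding segment (annotated as a fragment of 3xFLAG, consistent with a single epitope), the POLI open reading frame, and a human growth hormone polyadenylation signal. The insert of roughly 2.2 kb encodes human DNA polymerase iota (isoform a, short), an error-prone polymerase that acts in translesion synthesis. The coding sequence has been codon-optimised for human cells. It carries three substitutions, R524A, K526A and K530A (the "RKK/AAA" mutant), along with a silent StuI site that can serve as a diagnostic marker for the mutant allele.

The plasmid is intended for expressing FLAG-tagged mutant polymerase iota in mammalian cells, where the tag permits detection or immunoprecipitation. The associated study concerns the interaction of polymerase iota with USP7, suggesting use of this mutant in binding studies, although the record does not state the mutations' functional effect.
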