Features (pLannotate 1.2.2; 20 found; start..end, strand, type, name):
      1..25      +  rep_origin     M13 ori (fragment): M13 bacteriophage origin of replication; arrow indicates direction of (+) strand synthesis
     29..183     -  CDS            lacZα (fragment): LacZα fragment of β-galactosidase; lacZ fragment
    343..722     +  enhancer       CMV enhancer: human cytomegalovirus immediate early enhancer
    724..923     +  promoter       CMV promoter: human cytomegalovirus (CMV) immediate early promoter
    952..970     +  promoter       T7 promoter: promoter for bacteriophage T7 RNA polymerase
   1023..1047    +  CDS            3xFLAG (fragment): three tandem FLAG® epitope tags
   1065..3209    +  CDS            POLI: POLI_HUMAN - Also known as RAD30B. Experimental evidence at protein level: Swiss-Prot protein existence level 1. Error-prone DNA polymerase specifically involved in DNA repair (PubMed:11013228, PubMed:11387224). Plays an important role in translesion synthesis, where the normal high-fidelity DNA polymerases cannot proceed and DNA synthesis stalls (PubMed:11013228, PubMed:11387224, PubMed:14630940, PubMed:15199127). Favors Hoogsteen base-pairing in the active site (PubMed:15254543). Inserts the correct base with high-fidelity opposite an adenosine template (PubMed:15254543). Exhibits low fideli
   3301..3923    +  polyA_signal   hGH poly(A) signal: human growth hormone polyadenylation signal
   3952..4281    +  promoter       SV40 promoter: SV40 enhancer and early promoter
   4348..5139    +  CDS            neo: KKA2_KLEPN - Also known as kan, nptII. Experimental evidence at protein level: Swiss-Prot protein existence level 1. Resistance to kanamycin, neomycin, paromomycin, ribostamycin, butirosin and gentamicin B. From Klebsiella pneumoniae.
   5163..5321    +  CDS            ble (fragment): BLE_KLEPN - Experimental evidence at protein level: Swiss-Prot protein existence level 1. Binding protein with a strong affinity to the bleomycin family of antibiotics. Binds to CL990; an antimitotic-antibiotic compound. From Klebsiella pneumoniae.
   5316..5437    +  polyA_signal   SV40 poly(A) signal: SV40 polyadenylation signal
   5510..5526    -  protein_bind   lac operator: The lac repressor binds to the lac operator to inhibit transcription in E. coli. This inhibition can be relieved by adding lactose or isopropyl-β-D-thiogalactopyranoside (IPTG). lac repressor encoded by lacI
   5534..5564    -  promoter       lac promoter: promoter for the E. coli lac operon
   5579..5600    -  protein_bind   CAP binding site: CAP binding activates transcription in the presence of cAMP. E. coli catabolite activator protein
   5613..5705    -  CDS            lacI (fragment): lac repressor; lacI; The lac repressor binds to the lac operator to inhibit transcription in E. coli. This inhibition can be relieved by adding lactose or isopropyl-β-D-thiogalactopyranoside (IPTG).
   5888..6476    -  rep_origin     ori: high-copy-number ColE1/pMB1/pBR322/pUC origin of replication
   6647..7507    -  CDS            AmpR: β-lactamase; bla; confers resistance to ampicillin, carbenicillin, and related antibiotics
   7508..7612    -  promoter       AmpR promoter: bla
   7639..8067    +  rep_origin     f1 ori (sequence partly withheld): f1 bacteriophage origin of replication; arrow indicates direction of (+) strand synthesis
>Addgene plasmid #131240 | pCMV6-AN-DDK_RKK/AAA POLI | addgene full sequence | sequence record 267653 | Addgene NGS Result
AACAAAATATTAACGCTTACAATTTCCATTCGCCATTCAGGCTGCGCAACTGTTGGGAAGGGCGATCGGT
GCGGGCCTCTTCGCTATTACGCCAGCTGGCGAAAGGGGGATGTGCTGCAAGGCGATTAAGTTGGGTAACG
CCAGGGTTTTCCCAGTCACGACGTTGTAAAACGACGGCCAGTGCCAAGCTGATCTATACATTGAATCAAT
ATTGGCAATTAGCCATATTAGTCATTGGTTATATAGCATAAATCAATATTGGCTATTGGCCATTGCATAC
GTTGTATCTATATCATAATATGTACATTTATATTGGCTCATGTCCAATATGACCGCCATGTTGACATTGA
TTATTGACTAGTTATTAATAGTAATCAATTACGGGGTCATTAGTTCATAGCCCATATATGGAGTTCCGCG
TTACATAACTTACGGTAAATGGCCCGCCTGGCTGACCGCCCAACGACCCCCGCCCATTGACGTCAATAAT
GACGTATGTTCCCATAGTAACGCCAATAGGGACTTTCCATTGACGTCAATGGGTGGAGTATTTACGGTAA
ACTGCCCACTTGGCAGTACATCAAGTGTATCATATGCCAAGTCCGCCCCCTATTGACGTCAATGACGGTA
AATGGCCCGCCTGGCATTATGCCCAGTACATGACCTTACGGGACTTTCCTACTTGGCAGTACATCTACGT
ATTAGTCATCGCTATTACCATGGTGATGCGGTTTTGGCAGTACACCAATGGGCGTGGATAGCGGTTTGAC
TCACGGGGATTTCCAAGTCTCCACCCCATTGACGTCAATGGGAGTTTGTTTTGGCACCAAAATCAACGGG
ACTTTCCAAAATGTCGTAATAACCCCGCCCCGTTGACGCAAATGGGCGGTAGGCGTGTACGGTGGGAGGT
CTATATAAGCAGAGCTCGTTTAGTGAACCGTCAGAATTTTGTAATACGACTCACTATAGGGCGGCCGGGA
ATTCGTCGACTGGATCCGGTACCGAGGAGATCTGCCACCATGGATTACAAGGATGACGACGATAAGGCGA
TCGCCGATATCCATATGGAGCTGGCCGACGTGGGAGCCGCTGCCAGCTCCCAGGGGGTGCACGATCAGGT
GCTGCCAACTCCCAACGCTTCTAGTAGAGTGATCGTGCATGTGGACCTGGATTGCTTTTACGCCCAGGTG
GAGATGATTAGCAATCCTGAACTGAAGGACAAACCACTGGGCGTGCAGCAGAAATACCTGGTGGTGACAT
GCAACTATGAAGCTCGCAAGCTGGGGGTGAAGAAACTGATGAATGTGCGGGACGCCAAGGAGAAATGTCC
CCAGCTGGTGCTGGTGAACGGGGAGGATCTGACCCGGTACAGAGAAATGTCTTATAAGGTGACAGAGCTG
CTGGAGGAGTTCAGTCCTGTGGTGGAGCGCCTGGGCTTCGACGAAAATTTTGTGGATCTGACAGAGATGG
TGGAAAAGCGGCTGCAGCAGCTGCAGTCTGACGAGCTGAGTGCCGTGACTGTGAGTGGACACGTGTACAA
CAATCAGTCAATTAACCTGCTGGATGTGCTGCATATCAGACTGCTGGTGGGCAGCCAGATTGCTGCCGAG
ATGAGGGAAGCTATGTATAACCAGCTGGGACTGACCGGATGTGCTGGAGTGGCCTCAAATAAGCTGCTGG
CCAAACTGGTCAGCGGCGTGTTTAAACCCAACCAGCAGACAGTGCTGCTGCCTGAGTCTTGCCAGCACCT
GATCCATAGTCTGAATCACATCAAGGAAATTCCCGGCATCGGGTACAAGACTGCTAAATGTCTGGAGGCC
CTGGGAATCAACAGCGTGCGCGACCTGCAGACCTTTTCCCCTAAGATTCTGGAGAAAGAACTGGGCATTT
CCGTGGCCCAGAGAATCCAGAAGCTGTCTTTCGGAGAGGACAATTCCCCAGTGATCCTGTCTGGCCCCCC
TCAGAGCTTCTCCGAGGAAGATAGCTTTAAGAAATGCTCAAGCGAGGTGGAAGCTAAGAACAAAATTGAG
GAACTGCTGGCCTCCCTGCTGAATAGGGTGTGTCAGGATGGGCGCAAACCTCACACCGTGCGGCTGATCA
TTCGGAGATACTCCTCTGAGAAGCACTATGGAAGGGAATCACGCCAGTGCCCTATTCCAAGCCATGTGAT
CCAGAAGCTGGGAACAGGCAACTATGACGTGATGACTCCTATGGTGGACATCCTGATGAAACTGTTCCGC
AACATGGTGAATGTGAAGATGCCTTTCCATCTGACCCTGCTGTCTGTGTGCTTTTGTAACCTGAAAGCTC
TGAATACAGCCAAGAAAGGGCTGATTGACTACTATCTGATGCCATCTCTGAGTACCACATCACGGAGCGG
AAAGCACTCCTTCAAGATGAAAGACACTCACATGGAAGACTTTCCTAAGGATAAAGAGACCAATAGAGAT
TTCCTGCCAAGTGGCAGGATCGAGTCAACCCGGACAAGAGAATCTCCCCTGGACACTACCAACTTCAGTA
AGGAGAAGGATATTAACGAATTTCCACTGTGCAGCCTGCCTGAGGGAGTGGACCAGGAAGTGTTTAAGCA
GCTGCCTGTGGATATTCAGGAGGAAATCCTGAGTGGGAAGTCAGCCGAGGCCTTCCAGGGGGCCGGCAGC
GTGTCTTGTCCACTGCACGCTTCCAGGGGCGTGCTGAGCTTCTTTTCCAAGAAACAGATGCAGGACATCC
CCATTAACCCTAGAGATCATCTGAGTTCAAGCAAACAGGTGTCCTCTGTGTCCCCATGTGAGCCCGGCAC
CTCTGGGTTTAACAGTTCAAGCTCCTCTTACATGAGTTCACAGAAGGACTATTCCTACTATCTGGACAAT
CGGCTGAAAGATGAAAGAATCTCTCAGGGACCTAAGGAGCCACAGGGCTTCCACTTTACAAACAGCAATC
CAGCTGTGTCAGCCTTCCATAGCTTTCCCAACCTGCAGAGCGAGCAGCTGTTCTCCAGAAATCACACAAC
TGACAGTCATAAACAGACTGTGGCCACCGATTCACACGAAGGCCTGACAGAGAATAGGGAACCAGACAGC
GTGGATGAGAAGATTACTTTCCCATCCGACATCGATCCCCAGGTGTTTTACGAGCTGCCCGAAGCTGTGC
AGAAAGAGCTGCTGGCCGAATGGAAGAGGACCGGGTCCGATTTCCACATCGGACATAAGTAAGGATCCAA
GCTTCTCGAGACGCGTTAAGCGGCCGCACTCGAGGTTTAAACGGCCGGCCGCGGTCATAGCTGTTTCCTG
AACAGATCCCGGGTGGCATCCCTGTGACCCCTCCCCAGTGCCTCTCCTGGCCCTGGAAGTTGCCACTCCA
GTGCCCACCAGCCTTGTCCTAATAAAATTAAGTTGCATCATTTTGTCTGACTAGGTGTCCTTCTATAATA
TTATGGGGTGGAGGGGGGTGGTATGGAGCAAGGGGCAAGTTGGGAAGACAACCTGTAGGGCCTGCGGGGT
CTATTGGGAACCAAGCTGGAGTGCAGTGGCACAATCTTGGCTCACTGCAATCTCCGCCTCCTGGGTTCAA
GCGATTCTCCTGCCTCAGCCTCCCGAGTTGTTGGGATTCCAGGCATGCATGACCAGGCTCAGCTAATTTT
TGTTTTTTTGGTAGAGACGGGGTTTCACCATATTGGCCAGGCTGGTCTCCAACTCCTAATCTCAGGTGAT
CTACCCACCTTGGCCTCCCAAATTGCTGGGATTACAGGCGTGAACCACTGCTCCCTTCCCTGTCCTTCTG
ATTTTAAAATAACTATACCAGCAGGAGGACGTCCAGACACAGCATAGGCTACCTGGCCATGCCCAACCGG
TGGGACATTTGAGTTGCTTGCTTGGCACTGTCCTCTCATGCGTTGGGTCCACTCAGTAGATGCCTGTTGA
ATTGGGTACGCGGCCAGCTTGGCTGTGGAATGTGTGTCAGTTAGGGTGTGGAAAGTCCCCAGGCTCCCCA
GCAGGCAGAAGTATGCAAAGCATGCATCTCAATTAGTCAGCAACCAGGTGTGGAAAGTCCCCAGGCTCCC
CAGCAGGCAGAAGTATGCAAAGCATGCATCTCAATTAGTCAGCAACCATAGTCCCGCCCCTAACTCCGCC
CATCCCGCCCCTAACTCCGCCCAGTTCCGCCCATTCTCCGCCCCATGGCTGACTAATTTTTTTTATTTAT
GCAGAGGCCGAGGCCGCCTCGGCCTCTGAGCTATTCCAGAAGTAGTGAGGAGGCTTTTTTGGAGGCCTAG
GCTTTTGCAAAAAGCTCCCGGGAGCTTGTATATCCATTTTCGGATCTGATCAAGAGACAGGATGAGGATC
GTTTCGCATGATTGAACAAGATGGATTGCACGCAGGTTCTCCGGCCGCTTGGGTGGAGAGGCTATTCGGC
TATGACTGGGCACAACAGACAATCGGCTGCTCTGATGCCGCCGTGTTCCGGCTGTCAGCGCAGGGGCGCC
CGGTTCTTTTTGTCAAGACCGACCTGTCCGGTGCCCTGAATGAACTGCAGGACGAGGCAGCGCGGCTATC
GTGGCTGGCCACGACGGGCGTTCCTTGCGCAGCTGTGCTCGACGTTGTCACTGAAGCGGGAAGGGACTGG
CTGCTATTGGGCGAAGTGCCGGGGCAGGATCTCCTGTCATCTCACCTTGCTCCTGCCGAGAAAGTATCCA
TCATGGCTGATGCAATGCGGCGGCTGCATACGCTTGATCCGGCTACCTGCCCATTCGACCACCAAGCGAA
ACATCGCATCGAGCGAGCACGTACTCGGATGGAAGCCGGTCTTGTCGATCAGGATGATCTGGACGAAGAG
CATCAGGGGCTCGCGCCAGCCGAACTGTTCGCCAGGCTCAAGGCGCGCATGCCCGACGGCGAGGATCTCG
TCGTGACCCATGGCGATGCCTGCTTGCCGAATATCATGGTGGAAAATGGCCGCTTTTCTGGATTCATCGA
CTGTGGCCGGCTGGGTGTGGCCGACCGCTATCAGGACATAGCGTTGGCTACCCGTGATATTGCTGAAGAG
CTTGGCGGCGAATGGGCTGACCGCTTCCTCGTGCTTTACGGTATCGCCGCTCCCGATTCGCAGCGCATCG
CCTTCTATCGCCTTCTTGACGAGTTCTTCTGAGCGGGACTCTGGGGTTCGAAATGACCGACCAAGCGACG
CCCAACCTGCCATCACGAGATTTCGATTCCACCGCCGCCTTCTATGAAAGGTTGGGCTTCGGAATCGTTT
TCCGGGACGCCGGCTGGATGATCCTCCAGCGCGGGGATCTCATGCTGGAGTTCTTCGCCCACCCCAACTT
GTTTATTGCAGCTTATAATGGTTACAAATAAAGCAATAGCATCACAAATTTCACAAATAAAGCATTTTTT
TCACTGCATTCTAGTTGTGGTTTGTCCAAACTCATCAATGTATCTTATCATGTCTGTATACCGTCGACCT
CTAGCTAGAGCTTGGCGTAATCATGGTCATAGCTGTTTCCTGTGTGAAATTGTTATCCGCTCACAATTCC
ACACAACATACGAGCCGGAAGCATAAAGTGTAAAGCCTGGGGTGCCTAATGAGTGAGCTAACTCACATTA
ATTGCGTTGCGCTCACTGCCCGCTTTCCAGTCGGGAAACCTGTCGTGCCAGCTGCATTAATGAATCGGCC
AACGCGCGGGGAGAGGCGGTTTGCGTATTGGGCGCTCTTCCGCTTCCTCGCTCACTGACTCGCTGCGCTC
GGTCGTTCGGCTGCGGCGAGCGGTATCAGCTCACTCAAAGGCGGTAATACGGTTATCCACAGAATCAGGG
GATAACGCAGGAAAGAACATGTGAGCAAAAGGCCAGCAAAAGGCCAGGAACCGTAAAAAGGCCGCGTTGC
TGGCGTTTTTCCATAGGCTCCGCCCCCCTGACGAGCATCACAAAAATCGACGCTCAAGTCAGAGGTGGCG
AAACCCGACAGGACTATAAAGATACCAGGCGTTTCCCCCTGGAAGCTCCCTCGTGCGCTCTCCTGTTCCG
ACCCTGCCGCTTACCGGATACCTGTCCGCCTTTCTCCCTTCGGGAAGCGTGGCGCTTTCTCATAGCTCAC
GCTGTAGGTATCTCAGTTCGGTGTAGGTCGTTCGCTCCAAGCTGGGCTGTGTGCACGAACCCCCCGTTCA
GCCCGACCGCTGCGCCTTATCCGGTAACTATCGTCTTGAGTCCAACCCGGTAAGACACGACTTATCGCCA
CTGGCAGCAGCCACTGGTAACAGGATTAGCAGAGCGAGGTATGTAGGCGGTGCTACAGAGTTCTTGAAGT
GGTGGCCTAACTACGGCTACACTAGAAGAACAGTATTTGGTATCTGCGCTCTGCTGAAGCCAGTTACCTT
CGGAAAAAGAGTTGGTAGCTCTTGATCCGGCAAACAAACCACCGCTGGTAGCGGTGGTTTTTTTGTTTGC
AAGCAGCAGATTACGCGCAGAAAAAAAGGATCTCAAGAAGATCCTTTGATCTTTTCTACGGGGTCTGACG
CTCAGTGGAACGAAAACTCACGTTAAGGGATTTTGGTCATGAGATTATCAAAAAGGATCTTCACCTAGAT
CCTTTTAAATTAAAAATGAAGTTTTAAATCAATCTAAAGTATATATGAGTAAACTTGGTCTGACAGTTAC
CAATGCTTAATCAGTGAGGCACCTATCTCAGCGATCTGTCTATTTCGTTCATCCATAGTTGCCTGACTCC
CCGTCGTGTAGATAACTACGATACGGGAGGGCTTACCATCTGGCCCCAGTGCTGCAATGATACCGCGAGA
CCCACGCTCACCGGCTCCAGATTTATCAGCAATAAACCAGCCAGCCGGAAGGGCCGAGCGCAGAAGTGGT
CCTGCAACTTTATCCGCCTCCATCCAGTCTATTAATTGTTGCCGGGAAGCTAGAGTAAGTAGTTCGCCAG
TTAATAGTTTGCGCAACGTTGTTGCCATTGCTACAGGCATCGTGGTGTCACGCTCGTCGTTTGGTATGGC
TTCATTCAGCTCCGGTTCCCAACGATCAAGGCGAGTTACATGATCCCCCATGTTGTGCAAAAAAGCGGTT
AGCTCCTTCGGTCCTCCGATCGTTGTCAGAAGTAAGTTGGCCGCAGTGTTATCACTCATGGTTATGGCAG
CACTGCATAATTCTCTTACTGTCATGCCATCCGTAAGATGCTTTTCTGTGACTGGTGAGTACTCAACCAA
GTCATTCTGAGAATAGTGTATGCGGCGACCGAGTTGCTCTTGCCCGGCGTCAATACGGGATAATACCGCG
CCACATAGCAGAACTTTAAAAGTGCTCATCATTGGAAAACGTTCTTCGGGGCGAAAACTCTCAAGGATCT
TACCGCTGTTGAGATCCAGTTCGATGTAACCCACTCGTGCACCCAACTGATCTTCAGCATCTTTTACTTT
CACCAGCGTTTCTGGGTGAGCAAAAACAGGAAGGCAAAATGCCGCAAAAAAGGGAATAAGGGCGACACGG
AAATGTTGAATACTCATACTCTTCCTTTTTCAATATTATTGAAGCATTTATCAGGGTTATTGTCTCATGA
GCGGATACATATTTGAATGTATTTAGAAAAATAAACAAATAGGGGTTCCGCGCACATTTCCCCGAAAAGT
GCCACCTG
[124 nt withheld, positions 7639-7762]
C
[91 nt withheld, positions 7764-7854]
A
[49 nt withheld, positions 7856-7904]
CCTTTGACGTTGGAGTCCACGTTCTTT
[37 nt withheld, positions 7932-7968]
ACCCTATCTCGGTCTATTCTTTTGATTTATAAGGGATTTTGCCGATTTCGGCCTATTGGTTAAAAAATGA
GCTGATTTAACAAAAATTTAACGCGAATTTT
